>Addgene plasmid #230376 | AiP13579 - pAAV-AiE0463m_3xC3-minBG-SYFP2-WPRE3-BGHpA (Alias: CN3579) | addgene full sequence | sequence record 461920 | Addgene NGS Result
CCTGCAGGCAGCTGCGCGCTCGCTCGCTCACTGAGGCCGCCCGGGCGTCGGGCGACCTTTGGTCGCCCGG
CCTCAGTGAGCGAGCGAGCGCGCAGAGAGGGAGTGGCCAACTCCATCACTAGGGGTTCCTGCGGCCGCAC
GCGTTACATGGCAATTTTGGATAAGTTATGCATGTATTCATCTCCTATATACAATAAGTTTTTCTTGTGA
ACGTCAAAAGAAAGGATAATGCATATGACTGTATATGATATAAACTGGAATGTAATAGTTGCCAATAGGA
TCTGAATCAAATTTCAGTTTTTAACTATGTTCTATATATCTATGTGCATATTTATAGCATGTGTGACATA
TGTATAATTTAAATATTTTACATGGCAATTTTGGATAAGTTATGCATGTATTCATCTCCTATATACAATA
AGTTTTTCTTGTGAACGTCAAAAGAAAGGATAATGCATATGACTGTATATGATATAAACTGGAATGTAAT
AGTTGCCAATAGGATCTGAATCAAATTTCAGTTTTTAACTATGTTCTATATATCTATGTGCATATTTATA
GCATGTGTGACATATGTATAATTTAAATATTTTACATGGCAATTTTGGATAAGTTATGCATGTATTCATC
TCCTATATACAATAAGTTTTTCTTGTGAACGTCAAAAGAAAGGATAATGCATATGACTGTATATGATATA
AACTGGAATGTAATAGTTGCCAATAGGATCTGAATCAAATTTCAGTTTTTAACTATGTTCTATATATCTA
TGTGCATATTTATAGCATGTGTGACATATGTATAATTTAAATATTTGAGCTCGGGCTGGGCATAAAAGTC
AGGGCAGAGCCATCTATTGCTTACATTTGCTTCTGGGATCCAGATCTTTCGAAGCTAGCGCTACCGGTCG
CCACCATGGTGAGCAAGGGCGAGGAGCTGTTCACCGGGGTGGTGCCCATCCTGGTCGAGCTGGACGGCGA
CGTAAACGGCCACAAGTTCAGCGTGTCCGGCGAGGGCGAGGGCGATGCCACCTACGGCAAGCTGACCCTG
AAGCTGATCTGCACCACCGGCAAGCTGCCCGTGCCCTGGCCCACCCTCGTGACCACCCTGGGCTACGGCG
TGCAGTGCTTCGCCCGCTACCCCGACCACATGAAGCAGCACGACTTCTTCAAGTCCGCCATGCCCGAAGG
CTACGTCCAGGAGCGCACCATCTTCTTCAAGGACGACGGCAACTACAAGACCCGCGCCGAGGTGAAGTTC
GAGGGCGACACCCTGGTGAACCGCATCGAGCTGAAGGGCATCGACTTCAAGGAGGACGGCAACATCCTGG
GGCACAAGCTGGAGTACAACTACAACAGCCACAACGTCTATATCACCGCCGACAAGCAGAAGAACGGCAT
CAAGGCCAACTTCAAGATCCGCCACAACATCGAGGACGGCGGCGTGCAGCTCGCCGACCACTACCAGCAG
AACACCCCCATCGGCGACGGCCCCGTGCTGCTGCCCGACAACCACTACCTGAGCTACCAGTCCAAGCTGA
GCAAAGACCCCAACGAGAAGCGCGATCACATGGTCCTGCTGGAGTTCGTGACCGCCGCCGGGATCACTCT
CGGCATGGACGAGCTGTACAAGTAAGTCGACGGCGCGCCGCGGCCGCGAATTCGATATCATAATCAACCT
CTGGATTACAAAATTTGTGAAAGATTGACTGGTATTCTTAACTATGTTGCTCCTTTTACGCTATGTGGAT
ACGCTGCTTTAATGCCTTTGTATCATGCTATTGCTTCCCGTATGGCTTTCATTTTCTCCTCCTTGTATAA
ATCCTGGTTAGTTCTTGCCACGGCGGAACTCATCGCCGCCTGCCTTGCCCGCTGCTGGACAGGGGCTCGG
CTGTTGGGCACTGACAATTCCGTGGCTCGAGAGATCTTCGACTGTGCCTTCTAGTTGCCAGCCATCTGTT
GTTTGCCCCTCCCCCGTGCCTTCCTTGACCCTGGAAGGTGCCACTCCCACTGTCCTTTCCTAATAAAATG
AGGAAATTGCATCGCATTGTCTGAGTAGGTGTCATTCTATTCTGGGGGGTGGGGTGGGGCAGGACAGCAA
GGGGGAGGATTGGGAAGACAATAGCAGGCATGAGATCTCACGTGCGGACCGAGCGGCCGCAGGAACCCCT
AGTGATGGAGTTGGCCACTCCCTCTCTGCGCGCTCGCTCGCTCACTGAGGCCGGGCGACCAAAGGTCGCC
CGACGCCCGGGCTTTGCCCGGGCGGCCTCAGTGAGCGAGCGAGCGCGCAGCTGCCTGCAGGGGCGCCTGA
TGCGGTATTTTCTCCTTACGCATCTGTGCGGTATTTCACACCGCATA
[95 nt withheld, positions 2358-2452]
T
[46 nt withheld, positions 2454-2499]
C
[141 nt withheld, positions 2501-2641]
CCTTTGACGTTGGAGTCCACGTTCTTT
[37 nt withheld, positions 2669-2705]
ACTCTATCTCGGGCTATTCTTTTGATTTATAAGGGATTTTGCCGATTTCGGTCTATTGGTTAAAAAATGA
GCTGATTTAACAAAAATTTAACGCGAATTTTAACAAAATATTAACGTTTACAATTTTATGGTGCACTCTC
AGTACAATCTGCTCTGATGCCGCATAGTTAAGCCAGCCCCGACACCCGCCAACACCCGCTGACGCGCCCT
GACGGGCTTGTCTGCTCCCGGCATCCGCTTACAGACAAGCTGTGACCGTCTCCGGGAGCTGCATGTGTCA
GAGGTTTTCACCGTCATCACCGAAACGCGCGAGACGAAAGGGCCTCGTGATACGCCTATTTTTATAGGTT
AATGTCATGATAATAATGGTTTCTTAGACGTCAGGTGGCACTTTTCGGGGAAATGTGCGCGGAACCCCTA
TTTGTTTATTTTTCTAAATACATTCAAATATGTATCCGCTCATGAGACAATAACCCTGATAAATGCTTCA
ATAATATTGAAAAAGGAAGAGTATGAGTATTCAACATTTCCGTGTCGCCCTTATTCCCTTTTTTGCGGCA
TTTTGCCTTCCTGTTTTTGCTCACCCAGAAACGCTGGTGAAAGTAAAAGATGCTGAAGATCAGTTGGGTG
CACGAGTGGGTTACATCGAACTGGATCTCAACAGCGGTAAGATCCTTGAGAGTTTTCGCCCCGAAGAACG
TTTTCCAATGATGAGCACTTTTAAAGTTCTGCTATGTGGCGCGGTATTATCCCGTATTGACGCCGGGCAA
GAGCAACTCGGTCGCCGCATACACTATTCTCAGAATGACTTGGTTGAGTACTCACCAGTCACAGAAAAGC
ATCTTACGGATGGCATGACAGTAAGAGAATTATGCAGTGCTGCCATAACCATGAGTGATAACACTGCGGC
CAACTTACTTCTGACAACGATCGGAGGACCGAAGGAGCTAACCGCTTTTTTGCACAACATGGGGGATCAT
GTAACTCGCCTTGATCGTTGGGAACCGGAGCTGAATGAAGCCATACCAAACGACGAGCGTGACACCACGA
TGCCTGTAGCAATGGCAACAACGTTGCGCAAACTATTAACTGGCGAACTACTTACTCTAGCTTCCCGGCA
ACAATTAATAGACTGGATGGAGGCGGATAAAGTTGCAGGACCACTTCTGCGCTCGGCCCTTCCGGCTGGC
TGGTTTATTGCTGATAAATCTGGAGCCGGTGAGCGTGGGTCTCGCGGTATCATTGCAGCACTGGGGCCAG
ATGGTAAGCCCTCCCGTATCGTAGTTATCTACACGACGGGGAGTCAGGCAACTATGGATGAACGAAATAG
ACAGATCGCTGAGATAGGTGCCTCACTGATTAAGCATTGGTAACTGTCAGACCAAGTTTACTCATATATA
CTTTAGATTGATTTAAAACTTCATTTTTAATTTAAAAGGATCTAGGTGAAGATCCTTTTTGATAATCTCA
TGACCAAAATCCCTTAACGTGAGTTTTCGTTCCACTGAGCGTCAGACCCCGTAGAAAAGATCAAAGGATC
TTCTTGAGATCCTTTTTTTCTGCGCGTAATCTGCTGCTTGCAAACAAAAAAACCACCGCTACCAGCGGTG
GTTTGTTTGCCGGATCAAGAGCTACCAACTCTTTTTCCGAAGGTAACTGGCTTCAGCAGAGCGCAGATAC
CAAATACTGTTCTTCTAGTGTAGCCGTAGTTAGGCCACCACTTCAAGAACTCTGTAGCACCGCCTACATA
CCTCGCTCTGCTAATCCTGTTACCAGTGGCTGCTGCCAGTGGCGATAAGTCGTGTCTTACCGGGTTGGAC
TCAAGACGATAGTTACCGGATAAGGCGCAGCGGTCGGGCTGAACGGGGGGTTCGTGCACACAGCCCAGCT
TGGAGCGAACGACCTACACCGAACTGAGATACCTACAGCGTGAGCTATGAGAAAGCGCCACGCTTCCCGA
AGGGAGAAAGGCGGACAGGTATCCGGTAAGCGGCAGGGTCGGAACAGGAGAGCGCACGAGGGAGCTTCCA
GGGGGAAACGCCTGGTATCTTTATAGTCCTGTCGGGTTTCGCCACCTCTGACTTGAGCGTCGATTTTTGT
GATGCTCGTCAGGGGGGCGGAGCCTATGGAAAAACGCCAGCAACGCGGCCTTTTTACGGTTCCTGGCCTT
TTGCTGGCCTTTTGCTCACATGT
Features (pLannotate 1.2.2; 14 found; start..end, strand, type, name):
     12..39      +  repeat_region  AAV2 ITR (fragment): inverted terminal repeat of adeno-associated virus serotype 2 inverted
     68..95      +  repeat_region  AAV2 ITR (fragment): inverted terminal repeat of adeno-associated virus serotype 2 inverted
    916..1632    +  CDS            SYFP2: SYFP2 is a basic (constitutively fluorescent) yellow fluorescent protein published in 2006, derived from Aequorea victoria. It is reported to be a very rapidly-maturing monomer with moderate acid sensitivity.
   1672..1829    +  misc_feature   WPRE (fragment): woodchuck hepatitis virus posttranscriptional regulatory element
   1835..1915    +  misc_feature   WPRE (fragment): woodchuck hepatitis virus posttranscriptional regulatory element
   1932..2043    +  polyA_signal   bGH poly(A) signal: bovine growth hormone polyadenylation signal
   2161..2301    +  repeat_region  AAV2 ITR: inverted terminal repeat of adeno-associated virus serotype 2 inverted
   2306..2357    -  misc_feature   bom (fragment): basis of mobility region from pBR322
   2376..2831    +  rep_origin     f1 ori (sequence partly withheld): f1 bacteriophage origin of replication; arrow indicates direction of (+) strand synthesis
   2832..2881    -  misc_feature   bom (fragment): basis of mobility region from pBR322
   2983..3018    -  CDS            rop (fragment): Rop protein, which maintains plasmids at low copy number; rop
   3113..3217    +  promoter       AmpR promoter: bla
   3218..4078    +  CDS            AmpR: β-lactamase; bla; confers resistance to ampicillin, carbenicillin, and related antibiotics
   4249..4837    +  rep_origin     ori: high-copy-number ColE1/pMB1/pBR322/pUC origin of replication
