[The description below was written by a language model from this plasmid's Addgene catalogue record and pLannotate feature annotations shown in this document.]
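Description:
AiP13579 - pAAV-AiE0463m_3xC3-minBG-SYFP2-WPRE3-BGHpA (alias CN3579) is an AAV transfer plasmid of about 4.9 kb built on a pAAV2 backbone. It is intended for packaging a fluorescent reporter genome into recombinant adeno-associated virus for delivery to brain tissue. In bacteria it is maintained as a high-copy plasmid through a ColE1/pUC-type origin and selected with ampicillin via the β-lactamase gene and its own promoter. An f1 phage origin is also present in the backbone, along with small remnants of pBR322 bom and rop sequences. The recorded propagation strain is a recombination-deficient type commonly chosen to keep the repeat-rich ITRs intact.

The payload lies between AAV2 inverted terminal repeats, which provide the signals for genome replication and encapsidation. The annotation detects the downstream ITR in full but only short fragments of the upstream one. According to the name and catalogue fields, the enhancer AiE0463m_3xC3 sits upstream of a minimal beta-globin promoter (minBG). The "3xC3" label suggests a triplicated core element, though the record does not define it. Neither the enhancer nor the promoter is annotated in the feature table, but both presumably occupy the unannotated stretch preceding the coding sequence. The minimal promoter has little activity of its own, so expression of the monomeric yellow fluorescent protein SYFP2 depends on the enhancer's cell-type specificity. The transcript is stabilised by WPRE3, a shortened woodchuck hepatitis post-transcriptional element that annotates as two WPRE fragments, and is terminated by the bovine growth hormone polyadenylation signal.

The construct belongs to a suite of enhancer AAVs for genetic access to cortical cell types, with SYFP2 fluorescence labelling the cells in which the enhancer is active. The record does not state which brain cell population this enhancer targets.
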