Addgene plasmid #230376: AiP13579 - pAAV-AiE0463m_3xC3-minBG-SYFP2-WPRE3-BGHpA (Alias: CN3579)
Purpose: AiE0463m_3xC3 is an enhancer sequence, designed to drive AAV-mediated transgene expression in specific populations of brain cells
Depositing lab: Allen Institute for Brain Science & Jonathan Ting. Depositing organization: Allen Institute. Publication: A suite of enhancer AAVs and transgenic mouse lines for genetic access to cortical cell types. Ben-Simon Y, Hooper M, Narayan S, Daigle TL, Dwivedi D, Way SW, Oster A, Stafford DA, Mich JK, Taormina MJ, Martinez RA, Opitz-Araya X, Roth JR, Alexander JR, Allen S, Amster A, Arbuckle J, Ayala A, Baker PM, Bakken TE, Barcelli T, Barta S, Bendrick J, Bertagnolli D, Bielstein C, Bishwakarma P, Bowlus J, Boyer G, Brouner K, Casian B, Casper T, Chakka AB, Chakrabarty R, Chance RK, Chavan S, Clark M, Colbert K, Collman F, Daniel S, Departee M, DiValentin P, Donadio N, Dotson N, Egdorf T, Fliss T, Gabitto M, Garcia J, Gary A, Gasperini M, Gloe J, Goldy J, Gore BB, Graybuck L, Greisman N, Haeseleer F, Halterman C, Haradon Z, Hastings SD, Helback O, Ho W, Hockemeyer D, Huang C, Huff S, Hunker A, Johansen N, Jones D, Juneau Z, Kalmbach B, Kannan M, Khem S, Kussick E, Kutsal R, Larsen R, Lee C, Lee AY, Leibly M, Lenz GH, Li S, Liang E, Lusk N, Madigan Z, Malloy J, Malone J, McCue R, Melchor J, Mollenkopf T, Moosman S, Morin E, Newman D, Ng L, Ngo K, Omstead V, Otto S, Oyama A, Pena N, Pham T, Phillips E, Pom CA, Potekhina L, Ransford S, Ray PL, Rette D, Reynoldson C, Rimorin C, Rocha D, Ruiz A, Sanchez REA, Sawyer L, Sedeno-Cortes A, Sevigny JP, Shapovalova N, Shepard N, Shulga L, Sigler AR, Siverts L, Soliman S, Somasundaram S, Staats B, Stewart K, Szelenyi E, Tieu M, Trader C, Tran A, van Velthoven CTJ, Walker M, Wang Y, Weed N, Wirthlin M, Wood T, Wynalda B, Yao Z, Zhou T, Ariza J, Dee N, Reding M, Ronellenfitch K, Mufti S, Sunkin SM, Smith KA, Esposito L, Waters J, Thyagarajan B, Yao S, Lein ES, Zeng H, Levi BP, Ngai J, Ting JT, Tasic B. Cell. 2025 May 16:S0092-8674(25)00513-6. doi: 10.1016/j.cell.2025.05.002. PubMed 40403729.
Backbone
  Vector backbone: pAAV2
  Vector type: AAV
Growth in bacteria
  Bacterial resistance: Ampicillin, 100 μg/mL
  Growth temperature: 37°C
  Growth strain: NEB Stable
  Copy number: High Copy
Gene/Insert
  Gene/Insert name: SYFP2
  Species: Synthetic
  Promoter: minBG
  Cloning method: Gibson Cloning
Terms and licenses: Academic/Nonprofit Terms; Industry Terms: Not Available to Industry
How to cite: AiP13579 - pAAV-AiE0463m_3xC3-minBG-SYFP2-WPRE3-BGHpA (Alias: CN3579) was a gift from Allen Institute for Brain Science & Jonathan Ting (Addgene plasmid # 230376 ; http://n2t.net/addgene:230376 ; RRID:Addgene_230376)
